>Addgene plasmid #160095 | pLX304_zeo_eGFP | addgene full sequence | sequence record 314282 | Addgene NGS Result
TTGCGCCTTTTCCAAGGCAGCCCTGGGTTTGCGCAGGGACGCGGCTGCTCTGGGCGTGGTTCCGGGAAAC
GCAGCGGCGCCGACCCTGGGTCTCGCACATTCTTCACGTCCGTTCGCAGCGTCACCCGGATCTTCGCCGC
TACCCTTGTGGGCCCCCCGGCGACGCTTCCTGCTCCGCCCCTAAGTCGGGAAGGTTCCTTGCGGTTCGCG
GCGTGCCGGACGTGACAAACGGAAGCCGCACGTCTCACTAGTACCCTCGCAGACGGACAGCGCCAGGGAG
CAATGGCAGCGCGCCGACCGCGATGGGCTGTGGCCAATAGCGGCTGCTCAGCAGGGCGCGCCGAGAGCAG
CGGCCGGGAAGGGGCGGTGCGGGAGGCGGGGTGTGGGGCGGTAGTGTGGGCCCTGTTCCTGCCCGCGCGG
TGTTCCGCATTCTGCAAGCCTCCGGAGCGCACGTCGGCAGTCGGCTCCCTCGTTGACCGAATCACCGACC
TCTCTCCCCAGGGGGTACCACCATGGCCAAGTTGACCAGTGCCGTTCCGGTGCTCACCGCGCGCGACGTC
GCCGGAGCGGTCGAGTTCTGGACCGACCGGCTCGGGTTCTCCCGGGACTTCGTGGAGGACGACTTCGCCG
GTGTGGTCCGGGACGACGTGACCCTGTTCATCAGCGCGGTCCAGGACCAGGTGGTGCCGGACAACACCCT
GGCCTGGGTGTGGGTGCGCGGCCTGGACGAGCTGTACGCCGAGTGGTCGGAGGTCGTGTCCACGAACTTC
CGGGACGCCTCCGGGCCGGCCATGACCGAGATCGGCGAGCAGCCGTGGGGGCGGGAGTTCGCCCTGCGCG
ACCCGGCCGGCAACTGCGTGCACTTCGTGGCCGAGGAGCAGGACTGACTGCAGCTGCAGTAGTAAGAATT
CTAGATCTTGAGACAAATGGCAGTATTCATCCACAATTTTAAAAGAAAAGGGGGGATTGGGGGGTACAGT
GCAGGGGAAAGAATAGTAGACATAATAGCAACAGACATACAAACTAAAGAATTACAAAAACAAATTACAA
AAATTCAAAATTTTCGGGTTTATTACAGGGACAGCAGAGATCCACTTTGGCGCCGGCTCGAGGGGGCCCG
GGGTTATTAATAGTAATCAATTACGGGGTCATTAGTTCATAGCCCATATATGGAGTTCCGCGTTACATAA
CTTACGGTAAATGGCCCGCCTGGCTGACCGCCCAACGACCCCCGCCCATTGACGTCAATAATGACGTATG
TTCCCATAGTAACGCCAATAGGGACTTTCCATTGACGTCAATGGGTGGAGTATTTACGGTAAACTGCCCA
CTTGGCAGTACATCAAGTGTATCATATGCCAAGTACGCCCCCTATTGACGTCAATGACGGTAAATGGCCC
GCCTGGCATTATGCCCAGTACATGACCTTATGGGACTTTCCTACTTGGCAGTACATCTACGTATTAGTCA
TCGCTATTACCATGGTGATGCGGTTTTGGCAGTACATCAATGGGCGTGGATAGCGGTTTGACTCACGGGG
ATTTCCAAGTCTCCACCCCATTGACGTCAATGGGAGTTTGTTTTGGCACCAAAATCAACGGGACTTTCCA
AAATGTCGTAACAACTCCGCCCCATTGACGCAAATGGGCGGTAGGCGTGTACGGTGGGAGGTCTATATAA
GCAGAGCTCTCTGGCTAACTGTCGGGATCAACAAGTTTGTACAAAAAAGCAGGCTCCGCGGCCGCCCCCT
TCACCATGGTGAGCAAGGGCGAGGAGCTGTTCACCGGGGTGGTGCCCATCCTGGTCGAGCTGGACGGCGA
CGTAAACGGCCACAAGTTCAGCGTGTCTGGCGAGGGCGAGGGCGATGCCACCTACGGCAAGCTGACCCTG
AAGTTCATCTGCACCACCGGCAAGCTGCCCGTGCCCTGGCCCACCCTCGTGACCACCCTGACCTACGGCG
TGCAGTGCTTCAGCCGCTACCCCGACCACATGAAGCAGCACGACTTCTTCAAGTCCGCCATGCCCGAAGG
CTACGTCCAGGAGCGCACCATCTTCTTCAAGGACGACGGCAACTACAAGACCCGCGCCGAGGTGAAGTTC
GAGGGCGACACCCTGGTGAACCGCATCGAGCTGAAGGGCATCGACTTCAAGGAGGACGGCAACATCCTGG
GGCACAAGCTGGAGTACAACTACAACAGCCACAACGTCTATATCATGGCCGACAAGCAGAAGAACGGCAT
CAAGGCGAACTTCAAGATCCGCCACAACATCGAGGACGGCAGCGTGCAGCTCGCCGACCACTACCAGCAG
AACACCCCCATCGGCGACGGCCCCGTGCTGCTGCCCGACAACCACTACCTGAGCACCCAGTCCGCCCTGA
GCAAAGACCCCAACGAGAAGCGCGATCACATGGTCCTGCTGGAGTTCGTGACCGCCGCCGGGATCACTCT
CGGCATGGACGAGCTGTACAAGTCCAAGGGTGGGCGCGCCGACCCAGCTTTCTTGTACAAAGTGGTTGGT
AAGCCTATCCCTAACCCTCTCCTCGGTCTCGATTCTACGTAGTAATGAGCTAGCGCTAACCGGTGGCGCG
TTAAGTCGACAATCAACCTCTGGATTACAAAATTTGTGAAAGATTGACTGGTATTCTTAACTATGTTGCT
CCTTTTACGCTATGTGGATACGCTGCTTTAATGCCTTTGTATCATGCTATTGCTTCCCGTATGGCTTTCA
TTTTCTCCTCCTTGTATAAATCCTGGTTGCTGTCTCTTTATGAGGAGTTGTGGCCCGTTGTCAGGCAACG
TGGCGTGGTGTGCACTGTGTTTGCTGACGCAACCCCCACTGGTTGGGGCATTGCCACCACCTGTCAGCTC
CTTTCCGGGACTTTCGCTTTCCCCCTCCCTATTGCCACGGCGGAACTCATCGCCGCCTGCCTTGCCCGCT
GCTGGACAGGGGCTCGGCTGTTGGGCACTGACAATTCCGTGGTGTTGTCGGGGAAATCATCGTCCTTTCC
TTGGCTGCTCGCCTGTGTTGCCACCTGGATTCTGCGCGGGACGTCCTTCTGCTACGTCCCTTCGGCCCTC
AATCCAGCGGACCTTCCTTCCCGCGGCCTGCTGCCGGCTCTGCGGCCTCTTCCGCGTCTTCGCCTTCGCC
CTCAGACGAGTCGGATCTCCCTTTGGGCCGCCTCCCCGCGTCGACTTTAAGACCAATGACTTACAAGGCA
GCTGTAGATCTTAGCCACTTTTTAAAAGAAAAGGGGGGACTGGAAGGGCTAATTCACTCCCAACGAAGAC
AAGATCTGCTTTTTGCTTGTACTGGGTCTCTCTGGTTAGACCAGATCTGAGCCTGGGAGCTCTCTGGCTA
ACTAGGGAACCCACTGCTTAAGCCTCAATAAAGCTTGCCTTGAGTGCTTCAAGTAGTGTGTGCCCGTCTG
TTGTGTGACTCTGGTAACTAGAGATCCCTCAGACCCTTTTAGTCAGTGTGGAAAATCTCTAGCAGTACGT
ATAGTAGTTCATGTCATCTTATTATTCAGTATTTATAACTTGCAAAGAAATGAATATCAGAGAGTGAGAG
GAACTTGTTTATTGCAGCTTATAATGGTTACAAATAAAGCAATAGCATCACAAATTTCACAAATAAAGCA
TTTTTTTCACTGCATTCTAGTTGTGGTTTGTCCAAACTCATCAATGTATCTTATCATGTCTGGCTCTAGC
TATCCCGCCCCTAACTCCGCCCATCCCGCCCCTAACTCCGCCCAGTTCCGCCCATTCTCCGCCCCATGGC
TGACTAATTTTTTTTATTTATGCAGAGGCCGAGGCCGCCTCGGCCTCTGAGCTATTCCAGAAGTAGTGAG
GAGGCTTTTTTGGAGGCCTAGGGACGTACCCAATTCGCCCTATAGTGAGTCGTATTACGCGCGCTCACTG
GCCGTCGTTTTACAACGTCGTGACTGGGAAAACCCTGGCGTTACCCAACTTAATCGCCTTGCAGCACATC
CCCCTTTCGCCAGCTGGCGTAATAGCGAAGAGGCCCGCACCGATCGCCCTTCCCAACAGTTGCGCAGCCT
GAATGGCGAATGGG
[124 nt withheld, positions 4075-4198]
C
[91 nt withheld, positions 4200-4290]
A
[49 nt withheld, positions 4292-4340]
CCTTTGACGTTGGAGTCCACGTTCTTT
[37 nt withheld, positions 4368-4404]
ACCCTATCTCGGTCTATTCTTTTGATTTATAAGGGATTTTGCCGATTTCGGCCTATTGGTTAAAAAATGA
GCTGATTTAACAAAAATTTAACGCGAATTTTAACAAAATATTAACGCTTACAATTTAGGTGGCACTTTTC
GGGGAAATGTGCGCGGAACCCCTATTTGTTTATTTTTCTAAATACATTCAAATATGTATCCGCTCATGAG
ACAATAACCCTGATAAATGCTTCAATAATATTGAAAAAGGAAGAGTATGAGTATTCAACATTTCCGTGTC
GCCCTTATTCCCTTTTTTGCGGCATTTTGCCTTCCTGTTTTTGCTCACCCAGAAACGCTGGTGAAAGTAA
AAGATGCTGAAGATCAGTTGGGTGCACGAGTGGGTTACATCGAACTGGATCTCAACAGCGGTAAGATCCT
TGAGAGTTTTCGCCCCGAAGAACGTTTTCCAATGATGAGCACTTTTAAAGTTCTGCTATGTGGCGCGGTA
TTATCCCGTATTGACGCCGGGCAAGAGCAACTCGGTCGCCGCATACACTATTCTCAGAATGACTTGGTTG
AGTACTCACCAGTCACAGAAAAGCATCTTACGGATGGCATGACAGTAAGAGAATTATGCAGTGCTGCCAT
AACCATGAGTGATAACACTGCGGCCAACTTACTTCTGACAACGATCGGAGGACCGAAGGAGCTAACCGCT
TTTTTGCACAACATGGGGGATCATGTAACTCGCCTTGATCGTTGGGAACCGGAGCTGAATGAAGCCATAC
CAAACGACGAGCGTGACACCACGATGCCTGTAGCAATGGCAACAACGTTGCGCAAACTATTAACTGGCGA
ACTACTTACTCTAGCTTCCCGGCAACAATTAATAGACTGGATGGAGGCGGATAAAGTTGCAGGACCACTT
CTGCGCTCGGCCCTTCCGGCTGGCTGGTTTATTGCTGATAAATCTGGAGCCGGTGAGCGTGGGTCTCGCG
GTATCATTGCAGCACTGGGGCCAGATGGTAAGCCCTCCCGTATCGTAGTTATCTACACGACGGGGAGTCA
GGCAACTATGGATGAACGAAATAGACAGATCGCTGAGATAGGTGCCTCACTGATTAAGCATTGGTAACTG
TCAGACCAAGTTTACTCATATATACTTTAGATTGATTTAAAACTTCATTTTTAATTTAAAAGGATCTAGG
TGAAGATCCTTTTTGATAATCTCATGACCAAAATCCCTTAACGTGAGTTTTCGTTCCACTGAGCGTCAGA
CCCCGTAGAAAAGATCAAAGGATCTTCTTGAGATCCTTTTTTTCTGCGCATAATCTGCTGCTTGCAAACA
AAAAAACCACCGCTACCAGCGGTGGTTTGTTTGCCGGATCAAGAGCTACCAACTCTTTTTCCGAAGGTAA
CTGGCTTCAGCAGAGCGCAGATACCAAATACTGTTCTTCTAGTGTAGCCGTAGTTAGGCCACCACTTCAA
GAACTCTGTAGCACCGCCTACATACCTCGCTCTGCTAATCCTGTTACCAGTGGCTGCTGCCAGTGGCGAT
AAGTCGTGTCTTACCGGGTTGGACTCAAGACGATAGTTACCGGATAAGGCGCAGCGGTCGGGCTGAACGG
GGGGTTCGTGCACACAGCCCAGCTTGGAGCGAACGACCTACACCGAACTGAGATACCTACAGCGTGAGCT
ATGAGAAAGCGCCACGCTTCCCGAAGGGAGAAAGGCGGACAGGTATCCGGTAAGCGGCAGGGTCGGAACA
GGAGAGCGCACGAGGGAGCTTCCAGGGGGAAACGCCTGGTATCTTTATAGTCCTGTCGGGTTTCGCCACC
TCTGACTTGAGCGTCGATTTTTGTGATGCTCGTCAGGGGGGCGGAGCCTATGGAAAAACGCCAGCAACGC
GGCCTTTTTACGGTTCCTGGCCTTTTGCTGGCCTTTTGCTCACATGTTCTTTCCTGCGTTATCCCCTGAT
TCTGTGGATAACCGTATTACCGCCTTTGAGTGAGCTGATACCGCTCGCCGCAGCCGAACGACCGAGCGCA
GCGAGTCAGTGAGCGAGGAAGCGGAAGAGCGCCCAATACGCAAACCGCCTCTCCCCGCGCGTTGGCCGAT
TCATTAATGCAGCTGGCACGACAGGTTTCCCGACTGGAAAGCGGGCAGTGAGCGCAACGCAATTAATGTG
AGTTAGCTCACTCATTAGGCACCCCAGGCTTTACACTTTATGCTTCCGGCTCGTATGTTGTGTGGAATTG
TGAGCGGATAACAATTTCACACAGGAAACAGCTATGACCATGATTACGCCAAGCGCGCAATTAACCCTCA
CTAAAGGGAACAAAAGCTGGAGCTGCAAGCTTAATGTAGTCTTATGCAATACTCTTGTAGTCTTGCAACA
TGGTAACGATGAGTTAGCAACATGCCTTACAAGGAGAGAAAAAGCACCGTGCATGCCGATTGGTGGAAGT
AAGGTGGTACGATCGTGCCTTATTAGGAAGGCAACAGACGGGTCTGACATGGATTGGACGAACCACTGAA
TTGCCGCATTGCAGAGATATTGTATTTAAGTGCCTAGCTCGATACATAAACGGGTCTCTCTGGTTAGACC
AGATCTGAGCCTGGGAGCTCTCTGGCTAACTAGGGAACCCACTGCTTAAGCCTCAATAAAGCTTGCCTTG
AGTGCTTCAAGTAGTGTGTGCCCGTCTGTTGTGTGACTCTGGTAACTAGAGATCCCTCAGACCCTTTTAG
TCAGTGTGGAAAATCTCTAGCAGTGGCGCCCGAACAGGGACTTGAAAGCGAAAGGGAAACCAGAGGAGCT
CTCTCGACGCAGGACTCGGCTTGCTGAAGCGCGCACGGCAAGAGGCGAGGGGCGGCGACTGGTGAGTACG
CCAAAAATTTTGACTAGCGGAGGCTAGAAGGAGAGAGATGGGTGCGAGAGCGTCAGTATTAAGCGGGGGA
GAATTAGATCGCGATGGGAAAAAATTCGGTTAAGGCCAGGGGGAAAGAAAAAATATAAATTAAAACATAT
AGTATGGGCAAGCAGGGAGCTAGAACGATTCGCAGTTAATCCTGGCCTGTTAGAAACATCAGAAGGCTGT
AGACAAATACTGGGACAGCTACAACCATCCCTTCAGACAGGATCAGAAGAACTTAGATCATTATATAATA
CAGTAGCAACCCTCTATTGTGTGCATCAAAGGATAGAGATAAAAGACACCAAGGAAGCTTTAGACAAGAT
AGAGGAAGAGCAAAACAAAAGTAAGACCACCGCACAGCAAGCGGCCGCTGATCTTCAGACCTGGAGGAGG
AGATATGAGGGACAATTGGAGAAGTGAATTATATAAATATAAAGTAGTAAAAATTGAACCATTAGGAGTA
GCACCCACCAAGGCAAAGAGAAGAGTGGTGCAGAGAGAAAAAAGAGCAGTGGGAATAGGAGCTTTGTTCC
TTGGGTTCTTGGGAGCAGCAGGAAGCACTATGGGCGCAGCGTCAATGACGCTGACGGTACAGGCCAGACA
ATTATTGTCTGGTATAGTGCAGCAGCAGAACAATTTGCTGAGGGCTATTGAGGCGCAACAGCATCTGTTG
CAACTCACAGTCTGGGGCATCAAGCAGCTCCAGGCAAGAATCCTGGCTGTGGAAAGATACCTAAAGGATC
AACAGCTCCTGGGGATTTGGGGTTGCTCTGGAAAACTCATTTGCACCACTGCTGTGCCTTGGAATGCTAG
TTGGAGTAATAAATCTCTGGAACAGATTTGGAATCACACGACCTGGATGGAGTGGGACAGAGAAATTAAC
AATTACACAAGCTTAATACACTCCTTAATTGAAGAATCGCAAAACCAGCAAGAAAAGAATGAACAAGAAT
TATTGGAATTAGATAAATGGGCAAGTTTGTGGAATTGGTTTAACATAACAAATTGGCTGTGGTATATAAA
ATTATTCATAATGATAGTAGGAGGCTTGGTAGGTTTAAGAATAGTTTTTGCTGTACTTTCTATAGTGAAT
AGAGTTAGGCAGGGATATTCACCATTATCGTTTCAGACCCACCTCCCAACCCCGAGGGGACCC
Features (pLannotate 1.2.2; 31 found; start..end, strand, type, name):
      1..501     +  promoter       hPGK promoter: human phosphoglycerate kinase 1 promoter
    513..887     +  CDS            BleoR: antibiotic-binding protein; Sh ble from Streptoalloteichus hindustanus; confers resistance to bleomycin, phleomycin, and Zeocin™
    947..1064    +  misc_feature   cPPT/CTS: central polypurine tract and central termination sequence of HIV-1
   1181..1484    +  enhancer       CMV enhancer: human cytomegalovirus immediate early enhancer
   1485..1688    +  promoter       CMV promoter: human cytomegalovirus (CMV) immediate early promoter
   1711..1735    +  protein_bind   attB1: mutant version of attB; recombination site for the Gateway® BP reaction BP Clonase™
   1756..2472    +  CDS            EGFP: EGFP is a basic (constitutively fluorescent) green fluorescent protein published in 1996, derived from Aequorea victoria. It is reported to be a rapidly-maturing weak dimer with moderate acid sensitivity.
   2492..2516    -  protein_bind   attB2: mutant version of attB; recombination site for the Gateway® BP reaction BP Clonase™
   2518..2559    +  CDS            V5 tag: epitope tag from simian virus 5
   2601..3189    +  misc_feature   WPRE: woodchuck hepatitis virus posttranscriptional regulatory element
   3240..3259    +  misc_feature   cPPT/CTS (fragment): central polypurine tract and central termination sequence of HIV-1
   3261..3494    +  LTR            3' LTR (ΔU3): self-inactivating 3' long terminal repeat (LTR) from HIV-1
   3572..3693    +  polyA_signal   SV40 poly(A) signal: SV40 polyadenylation signal
   3733..3868    +  rep_origin     SV40 ori: SV40 origin of replication
   3889..3907    -  promoter       T7 promoter: promoter for bacteriophage T7 RNA polymerase
   3915..4070    +  CDS            lacZα (fragment): LacZα fragment of β-galactosidase; lacZ fragment
   4075..4503    +  rep_origin     f1 ori (sequence partly withheld): f1 bacteriophage origin of replication; arrow indicates direction of (+) strand synthesis
   4556..4660    +  promoter       AmpR promoter: bla
   4661..5521    +  CDS            AmpR: β-lactamase; bla; confers resistance to ampicillin, carbenicillin, and related antibiotics
   5692..6280    +  rep_origin     ori: high-copy-number ColE1/pMB1/pBR322/pUC origin of replication
   6463..6555    +  CDS            lacI (fragment): lac repressor; lacI; The lac repressor binds to the lac operator to inhibit transcription in E. coli. This inhibition can be relieved by adding lactose or isopropyl-β-D-thiogalactopyranoside (IPTG).
   6568..6589    +  protein_bind   CAP binding site: CAP binding activates transcription in the presence of cAMP. E. coli catabolite activator protein
   6604..6634    +  promoter       lac promoter: promoter for the E. coli lac operon
   6642..6658    +  protein_bind   lac operator: The lac repressor binds to the lac operator to inhibit transcription in E. coli. This inhibition can be relieved by adding lactose or isopropyl-β-D-thiogalactopyranoside (IPTG). lac repressor encoded by lacI
   6703..6721    +  promoter       T3 promoter: promoter for bacteriophage T3 RNA polymerase
   6749..6975    +  promoter       RSV promoter: Rous sarcoma virus enhancer/promoter
   6976..7156    +  LTR            5' LTR (truncated): truncated 5' long terminal repeat (LTR) from HIV-1
   7203..7328    +  misc_feature   HIV-1 Ψ: packaging signal of human immunodeficiency virus type 1
   7312..7675    +  CDS            HIV-1 gag (fragment): gag protein from human immunodeficiency virus 1; gag
   7821..8054    +  misc_feature   RRE: The Rev response element (RRE) of HIV-1 allows for Rev-dependent mRNA export from the nucleus to the cytoplasm.
   8431..8457    +  CDS            Rev (fragment): human immunodeficiency virus 1 (HIV-1) Rev protein; rev; enhances nuclear export of unspliced and incompletely spliced viral mRNAs
