[The description below was written by a language model from this plasmid's Addgene catalogue record and pLannotate feature annotations shown in this document.]
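Description:
pLX304_zeo_eGFP is a lentiviral mammalian expression plasmid (8,457 nt) built on the pLX304 backbone, in which the mammalian selection cassette confers Zeocin resistance. It is maintained in E. coli through a high-copy ColE1/pUC-type origin and an ampicillin resistance gene (β-lactamase). The backbone also carries an f1 origin, an SV40 origin and remnants of lac and phage promoter elements.

The transfer cassette has a third-generation, self-inactivating design. An RSV promoter fused to a truncated HIV-1 5' LTR drives production of the genomic RNA in packaging cells. This is followed by the Ψ packaging signal with a partial gag sequence and then the Rev response element for Rev-dependent nuclear export. The cassette ends in a ΔU3 3' LTR, which disables LTR promoter activity after integration, with an SV40 polyadenylation signal downstream.

Between the LTRs, a human PGK promoter expresses the Sh ble gene so that transduced cells can be selected with Zeocin. A cPPT/CTS element, which aids nuclear import of the viral genome, sits between this cassette and the payload. The CMV enhancer/promoter then drives the synthetic eGFP coding sequence, which was inserted by Gateway recombination and is therefore flanked by attB1 and attB2 sites. A V5 epitope tag lies just after attB2, but the record does not say whether eGFP is fused to it in frame or terminates at its own stop codon. A WPRE downstream enhances transcript stability and expression.

The stated purpose is eGFP expression in mammalian cells, by transfection or by packaged lentivirus for stable integration. Such a construct commonly serves as a fluorescent marker or control alongside other ORFs in the same backbone, although the record does not state this.
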