Addgene plasmid #160095: pLX304_zeo_eGFP
Purpose: Expresses eGFP in mammalian cells
Depositing lab: Rizwan Haq. Depositing organization: Dana-Farber Cancer Institute. Publication: Inactivation of Fbxw7 impairs dsRNA sensing and confers resistance to PD-1 blockade. Gstalder C, Liu D, Miao D, Lutterbach B, DeVine AL, Lin C, Shettigar M, Pancholi P, Buchbinder EI, Carter SL, Manos MP, Rojas-Rudilla V, Brennick R, Gjini E, Chen PH, Lako A, Rodig S, Yoon CH, Freeman GJ, Barbie DA, Hodi FS, Miles W, Van Allen EM, Haq R. Cancer Discov. 2020 May 5. pii: 2159-8290.CD-19-1416. doi: 10.1158/2159-8290.CD-19-1416. PubMed 32371478.
Backbone
  Vector backbone: pLX304 backbone
  Vector type: Mammalian Expression, Lentiviral
  Selectable markers: Zeocin
Growth in bacteria
  Bacterial resistance: Ampicillin, 100 μg/mL
  Growth temperature: 37°C
  Growth strain: NEB Stable
  Copy number: High Copy
Gene/Insert
  Gene/Insert name: eGFP
  Species: Synthetic
  Cloning method: Gateway Cloning
  Sequencing primers: 5′ CMV-F; 3′ WPRE-R
Terms and licenses: Academic/Nonprofit Terms; Industry Terms: Not Available to Industry
How to cite: pLX304_zeo_eGFP was a gift from Rizwan Haq (Addgene plasmid # 160095 ; http://n2t.net/addgene:160095 ; RRID:Addgene_160095)
